Addgene plasmid #215650: pACYC-pVhb-vfFadBA
Purpose: pACYC Origin, CmR, with vfFadBA gene under Vhb promoter
Depositing lab: Brian Pfleger. Depositing organization: University of Wisconsin, Madison. Publication: Anaerobic production of medium-chain fatty alcohols via a beta-reduction pathway. Mehrer CR, Incha MR, Politz MC, Pfleger BF. Metab Eng. 2018 Jul;48:63-71. doi: 10.1016/j.ymben.2018.05.011. Epub 2018 May 25. PubMed 29807110.
Backbone
  Vector backbone: pACYC
  Backbone size w/o insert (bp): 4310
  Total vector size (bp): 7665
  Vector type: Bacterial Expression
Growth in bacteria
  Bacterial resistance: Chloramphenicol, 25 μg/mL
  Growth temperature: 37°C
  Growth strain: DH5alpha
  Copy number: Low Copy
Gene/Insert
  Gene/Insert name: thiolase (FadA), β-hydroxy-acyl-CoA reductase (FadB) (alt name: trifunctional enzyme complex)
  Species: Aliivibrio fischeri ES114
  Promoter: Vhb
  Cloning method: Unknown
  Sequencing primers: 5′ NA
Terms and licenses: Academic/Nonprofit Terms; Industry Terms: Not Available to Industry
How to cite: pACYC-pVhb-vfFadBA was a gift from Brian Pfleger (Addgene plasmid # 215650 ; http://n2t.net/addgene:215650 ; RRID:Addgene_215650)
