[The description below was written by a language model from this plasmid's Addgene catalogue record and pLannotate feature annotations shown in this document.]
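Description:
pACYC-pVhb-vfFadBA is a low-copy bacterial expression plasmid of about 7.7 kb built on a pACYC backbone for use in E. coli. It replicates from the p15A origin, which is compatible with ColE1-type plasmids and so allows it to be co-maintained with other pathway plasmids, and it is selected with chloramphenicol through a cat (CmR) gene driven by its native cat promoter. The annotation also picks up several backbone remnants that appear non-functional: truncated β-lactamase and tetracycline-resistance fragments, a tet promoter fragment, partial ColE1 and RSF origin matches, an IS1 fragment, and an M13 phage origin.

The payload is the fadBA operon from Aliivibrio fischeri ES114, encoding the fatty acid oxidation complex. FadB supplies the enoyl-CoA hydratase and 3-hydroxyacyl-CoA dehydrogenase activities, and FadA is the 3-ketoacyl-CoA thiolase. The two open reading frames lie in tandem on the same strand, fadB first. The automated feature table labels them by their closest E. coli and Salmonella homologues, but the catalogue entry gives the source as A. fischeri. Expression is recorded as driven by the Vhb promoter, known generally as the oxygen-responsive Vitreoscilla hemoglobin promoter that is induced under low oxygen. This promoter is not itself annotated in the feature table and presumably lies in the unannotated region upstream of fadB. Downstream of the operon are a pUC-type multiple cloning site, a 5S rRNA segment and the rrnB T1 and T2 terminators.

The associated work concerns anaerobic production of medium-chain fatty alcohols via a β-reduction pathway, in which these β-oxidation enzymes would run in the reverse, chain-elongating direction. An oxygen-limitation-responsive promoter suits that setting.
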