Features (pLannotate 1.2.2; 18 found; start..end, strand, type, name):
     15..33      +  promoter       tet promoter (fragment): E. coli promoter for tetracycline efflux protein gene
    286..2430    +  CDS            fadB: FADB_ECOLI - Also known as oldB. Experimental evidence at protein level: Swiss-Prot protein existence level 1. Involved in the aerobic and anaerobic degradation of long- chain fatty acids via beta-oxidation cycle. Catalyzes the formation of 3-oxoacyl-CoA from enoyl-CoA via L-3-hydroxyacyl-CoA. It can also use D-3-hydroxyacyl-CoA and cis-3-enoyl-CoA as substrate. From Escherichia coli (strain K12).
   2477..3634    +  CDS            fadA: FADA_SALTY - Experimental evidence at protein level: Swiss-Prot protein existence level 1. Catalyzes the final step of fatty acid oxidation in which acetyl-CoA is released and the CoA ester of a fatty acid two carbons shorter is formed. Involved in the aerobic and anaerobic degradation of long-chain fatty acids (By similarity). From Salmonella typhimurium (strain LT2 / SGSC1412 / ATCC 700720).
   3642..3698    +  misc_feature   MCS: pUC18/19 multiple cloning site
   3782..3897    +  ncRNA          5S rRNA: Accession: RF00001 - 5S ribosomal RNA
   3901..3987    +  terminator     rrnB T1 terminator: Escherichia coli rrnB; transcription terminator T1 from the E. coli rrnB gene
   4079..4106    +  terminator     rrnB T2 terminator: transcription terminator T2 from the E. coli rrnB gene
   4125..4216    +  promoter       AmpR promoter: bla
   4217..4336    +  CDS            AmpR (fragment): β-lactamase; bla; confers resistance to ampicillin, carbenicillin, and related antibiotics
   4337..4631    +  CDS            bla(M) (fragment): β-lactamase lacking the signal sequence; bla(M); allows cytosolic expression of β-lactamase
   4674..5054    +  rep_origin     M13 ori (sequence partly withheld): M13 bacteriophage origin of replication; arrow indicates direction of (+) strand synthesis
   5240..5473    +  rep_origin     ori (fragment): high-copy-number ColE1/pMB1/pBR322/pUC origin of replication
   5685..6344    -  CDS            CmR: chloramphenicol acetyltransferase; cat; confers resistance to chloramphenicol
   6345..6447    -  promoter       cat promoter: promoter of the E. coli cat gene encoding chloramphenicol acetyltransferase
   6568..6711    +  mobile_element IS1 (fragment): prokaryotic transposable element IS1
   6830..6885    -  rep_origin     RSF ori (fragment): Plasmids containing the RSF 1030 origin of replication can be propagated in E. coli cells that contain additional plasmids with compatible origins.
   6973..7518    -  rep_origin     p15A ori: Plasmids containing the medium-copy-number p15A origin of replication can be propagated in E. coli cells that contain a second plasmid with the ColE1 origin.
   7555..5       -  CDS            TcR (fragment) (across the origin): tetracycline efflux protein; tet; confers resistance to tetracycline
>Addgene plasmid #215650 | pACYC-pVhb-vfFadBA | addgene full sequence | sequence record 431943 | Addgene NGS Result
GGATCTGCTCATGTTTGACAGCTTATCATCGATGCATAATGTGCCTGTCAAATGGACGAAGCAGGGATTC
TGCAAACCCTATGCTACTCCGTCAAGCCGTCAATTGTCTGATTCGTTACCAACTCGAGAAGCTTACAGGA
CGCTGGGGTTAAAAGTATTTGAGTTTTGATGTGGATTAAGTTTTAAGAGGCAATAAAGATTATAATAAGT
GCTGCTACACCATACTGATGTATGGCAAAACCATAATAATGAACTTAGCACATCACCAATCTAAGGAGGT
AAGAAATGATTTATCAAGGTGAAAACCTCTCTGTAGACTACATCGAACCGGGCATTGCTCACTTAGTATT
TAATGCTAAAGGCAGTGTAAATAAGCTCAACTTAGCCACCCTACAATCGGTTGGTGAAGCCATAGATGCA
CTCTACTCACAAAAGGACTTACAAGGTCTACTTCTATCATCAGATAAAAGTGCATTTATTGTTGGTGCTG
ATATTACGGAGTTTCTTGGTTTGTTTGATATTCCAACAGAAGAACTCAGTGATTGGTTACATCAAGCTAA
CGCCATTTTTAATCGTCTAGAAGACATTCCAGTACCTACTTTATCTGCTATTACTGGATTTGCTTTAGGA
GGCGGTTGTGAATGTGTCCTTGCTACGGATTTTCGATTAGCAGATGAAACGGCATCTATCGGTCTACCCG
AAACACAGCTTGGGATCATGCCCGGCTGGGGTGGCTCAGTGCGCTTACCTCGCTTAATTGGTGCCGATCC
AGCAATGGAAGTCATCACAACGGGTAAGCCAAAGCGAGCAAAAGATGCCTTAGCTCTGGGAATGGTTGAT
GGTGTTGTTTCACGTGAAACCTTGATAACAGATTCTGTCACTATGCTTAAAAAAGCGATAGAGGGTCAAC
TGGATTGGCAATCTCGTCGTACACAGAAAAAAGCACCATTAAAACTCTCTCCTCTAGAGGCAGCAATGTC
ATTTAATGTCGCAAAAGGCATGATAATGAAAATGGCAGGTAAACATTACCCTGCACCAATGACAGCAGTA
AAGTCCATTGAAAATAGTGCCTTCATGGATCGTGATGCTGCTCTTGAAGTTGAAAATAAAAACTTCGTTG
CACTCACTCAAACAGATGTGGCTAAGTCATTAGTTGGTATTTTCTTAAACGATCAATTAGTGAAGAGTAA
AGCGAAACAAGCCATAAAAAATAGTGAACCCGTGACTAGCGCAGCGGTTCTTGGTGCTGGAATTATGGGT
GGAGGTATTGCTTATCAATCCGCATCAAAAGGCGTCCCTGTATTAATGAAGGACATTGCTCAACAATCAT
TAGATTTAGGCATGAGTGAAGCCTCTAAACTGCTTAATAAACAATTAGAACGAGGACGTTTATCTGGTTT
AAAGATGGCAAAAGTACTCTCTTCTATTACCCCATCACTAAACTATGCCAGTATTGAAAACAAAGATATT
GTCGTAGAAGCCGTCGTTGAGAACCCAAAGGTTAAAGCTGCAGTATTAGCTGAAGTTGAAAATGAAGTGA
ATGAGCACGCCATCTTAGCCTCAAATACATCGACAATACCTATTTCCTTACTAGCAAAATCATTAAAACG
CCCAGAAAATTTCTGTGGCATGCACTTCTTCAATCCTGTACATCGGATGCCACTCGTTGAAGTGATCCGT
GGTGAAAAAACGTCACAACAAACCATTGATCGTGTTGTTGCTTACGCTTCTCAAATGGGAAAAACACCTA
TTGTCATCAATGACTGCCCTGGATTTTTTGTTAACCGAGTTCTTTTCCCTTATTTCGCAGGGTTCAGTTT
GTTGCTGCGTGATGGTGGTGACTATCAACAAATAGATAACGTCATGGAAAAAGAGTTTGGTTGGCCAATG
GGACCAGCTTATTTACTTGATGTCGTTGGAATTGATACAGCACATCACGCACAAGCCGTCATGGCACAAG
GCTTCCCTGAGCGAATGGCAAAAAATGGACGAGATGTGATTGATGCGATGTTCGAATCCGATCGCTATGG
TCAAAAAAATGGAAGTGGTTTTTATGCATATAGCATAGATAGAAAAGGCAAACCTAAAAAGAACATTGAT
GAAAGCACAGCAGGCATTATTGCGACAGTAACCAATACAACGCAACCTTATACATCAGAGCAGATCAGTG
CTCGCATGATGATACCTATGATTAATGAGGTCATCCGCTGCCTAGATGAAGGAATTATTGCCTCTCCTGC
AGAAGCTGACATGGCATTGGTTTATGGTTTGGGCTTCCCTCCATTTAAAGGAGGAGTATTCCGCTATCTT
GATGCAATTGGATTAACCACTTATCTCGACATGGCAAAAGAATTTGAACATCTAGGTGCCGTTTATCAAG
TACCAGAAAGCATCAAACAAAAAGCAGCCGATGATGAATGTTATTACCCAGCGCCTCAATCATTATCAGC
ACCGTCAGCCTAGGGAAGGATTAATCATGAAAAACGTAGTTATTGTTGACTGTATTCGAACACCTATGGG
TCGCTCAAAAAACGGTGTATTTCGTCATACTCGCGCTGAAGATTTATCAGCGCACCTAATGAAAGGTTTG
CTAAAACGAAATCCAAGTGTCGATCCTAATGACATTGAAGATATCTATTGGGGATGTGTACAACAAACGT
TAGAACAAGGCTTCAATATTGCACGTAATTCCGCACTACTTGCCGGTTTACCACAAAGTATTGCCGCAAC
AACTGTTAACCGTTTATGTGGCTCATCCATGCAAGCTCTGCATGATGCATCACGTGCCATTATGGTTGGC
GATGCCGAAATTTGCATAATTGGTGGTGTTGAACACATGGGGCATGTACCAATGAACCATGGCGTTGATT
TCCATTCAGGACTTTCAAAAAGTGTTGCTAAAGCATCAGGAATGATGGGATTAACAGCTGAAATGCTAGG
TAAAATGCACGGTATATCTCGAGAGCAGCAAGATGCCTTTGCGCTCGCATCCCATCAAAAAGCACATAAA
GCAACGATTGAAGGCTATTTTGATTCGGAGATCCTTCCAATGGAAGGTCACGATGAAAATGGCGCTTTAA
CCTTAGTCACACATGATGAGGTCATTCGACCTGAAACAACATTAGAAGGATTAGCCGCATTACGACCAGC
TTTCGATCCTGCAAATGGTACAGTAACAGCAGGCAGTTCATCGGCATTATCGGATGGCGCATCAGCGATG
CTAGTTATGAGCGAAGAGAAAGCCAATGAGTTAGGTTTACCTATTCGAGCGAAAGTTCGCTCAATGGCGG
TATCTGGTTGCGATCCATCTATTATGGGATACGGCCCTGTTCCAGCGACGAAAAAAGCATTAAAACGTGC
CGGATTATCACTGGATGATATAGAGCTATTCGAACTGAATGAAGCGTTTGCCGCTCAATCACTACCTTGT
ATTAAAGATTTAGGCTTACTTGATGTGATGGATGAAAAGGTCAACTTAAATGGTGGTGCTATCGCTCTTG
GTCATCCTCTGGGTTGCTCTGGATCTCGCATTGCCACCACATTAATCAATAATATGGAGCGAACTGGAGC
CAAGTTAGGTGTTGCAACAATGTGTATTGGATTAGGGCAAGGGATTGCAACTGTGTTTGAGCGCCCTTAA
TGAATTCGAGCTCGGTACCCGGGGATCCTCTAGAGTCGACCTGCAGGCATGCAAGCTTGGCTGTTTTGGC
GGATGAGAGAAGATTTTCAGCCTGATACAGATTAAATCAGAACGCAGAAGCGGTCTGATAAAACAGAATT
TGCCTGGCGGCAGTAGCGCGGTGGTCCCACCTGACCCCATGCCGAACTCAGAAGTGAAACGCCGTAGCGC
CGATGGTAGTGTGGGGTCTCCCCATGCGAGAGTAGGGAACTGCCAGGCATCAAATAAAACGAAAGGCTCA
GTCGAAAGACTGGGCCTTTCGTTTTATCTGTTGTTTGTCGGTGAACGCTCTCCTGAGTAGGACAAATCCG
CCGGGAGCGGATTTGAACGTTGCGAAGCAACGGCCCGGAGGGTGGCGGGCAGGACGCCCGCCATAAACTG
CCAGGCATCAAATTAAGCAGAAGGCCATCCTGACGGATGGCCTTTTTGCGTTTCTACAAACTCTTTTGTT
TATTTTTCTAAATACATTCAAATATGTATCCGCTCATGAGACAATAACCCTGATAAATGCTTCAATAATA
TTGAAAAAGGAAGAGTATGAGTATTCAACATTTCCGTGTCGCCCTTATTCCCTTTTTTGCGGCATTTTGC
CTTCCTGTTTTTGCTCACCCAGAAACGCTGGTGAAAGTAAAAGATGCTGAAGATCAGTTGGGTGCAGCAA
ACTATTAACTGGCGAACTACTTACTCTAGCTTCCCGGCAACAATTAATAGACTGGATGGAGGCGGATAAA
GTTGCAGGACCACTTCTGCGCTCGGCCCTTCCGGCTGGCTGGTTTATTGCTGATAAATCTGGAGCCGGTG
AGCGTGGGTCTCGCGGTATCATTGCAGCACTGGGGCCAGATGGTAAGCCCTCCCGTATCGTAGTTATCTA
CACGACGGGGAGTCAGGCAACTATGGATGAACGAAATAGACAGATCGCTGAGATAGGTGCCTCACTGATT
AAGCATTGGTAACTGTCAGACCAAGTTTACTCATATATACTTTAGATTGATT
[125 nt withheld, positions 4673-4797]
C
[141 nt withheld, positions 4799-4939]
CCTTTGACGTTGGAGTCCACGTTCTTT
[37 nt withheld, positions 4967-5003]
ACCCTATCTCGGGCTATTCTTTTGATTTATAAGGGATTTTGCCGATTTCGGCCTATTGGTTAAAAAATGA
GCTGATTTAACAAAAATTTAACGCGAATTTTAACAAAATATTAACGTTTACAATTTAAAAGGATCTAGGT
GAAGATCCTTTTTGATAATCTCATGACCAAAATCCCTTAACGTGAGTTTTCGTTCCACTGAGCGTCAGAC
CCCGTAGAAAAGATCAAAGGATCTTCTTGAGATCCTTTTTTTCTGCGCGTAATCTGCTGCTTGCAAACAA
AAAAACCACCGCTACCAGCGGTGGTTTGTTTGCCGGATCAAGAGCTACCAACTCTTTTTCCGAAGGTAAC
TGGCTTCAGCAGAGCGCAGATACCAAATACTGTCCTTCTAGTGTAGCCGTAGTTAGGCCACCACTTCAAG
AACTCTGTAGCACCGCCTACATACCTCGCTCTGCTAATCCTGTTACCAGTCAGGCATTTGAGAAGCACAC
GGTCACACTGCTTCCGGTAGTCAATAAACCGGTAAACCAGCAATAGACATAAGCGGCTATTTAACGACCC
TGCCCTGAACCGACGACCGGGTCGAATTTGCTTTCGAATTTCTGCCATTCATCCGCTTATTATCACTTAT
TCAGGCGTAGCAACCAGGCGTTTAAGGGCACCAATAACTGCCTTAAAAAAATTACGCCCCGCCCTGCCAC
TCATCGCAGTACTGTTGTAATTCATTAAGCATTCTGCCGACATGGAAGCCATCACAAACGGCATGATGAA
CCTGAATCGCCAGCGGCATCAGCACCTTGTCGCCTTGCGTATAATATTTGCCCATGGTGAAAACGGGGGC
GAAGAAGTTGTCCATATTGGCCACGTTTAAATCAAAACTGGTGAAACTCACCCAGGGATTGGCTGAGACG
AAAAACATATTCTCAATAAACCCTTTAGGGAAATAGGCCAGGTTTTCACCGTAACACGCCACATCTTGCG
AATATATGTGTAGAAACTGCCGGAAATCGTCGTGGTATTCACTCCAGAGCGATGAAAACGTTTCAGTTTG
CTCATGGAAAACGGTGTAACAAGGGTGAACACTATCCCATATCACCAGCTCACCGTCTTTCATTGCCATA
CGGAATTCCGGATGAGCATTCATCAGGCGGGCAAGAATGTGAATAAAGGCCGGATAAAACTTGTGCTTAT
TTTTCTTTACGGTCTTTAAAAAGGCCGTAATATCCAGCTGAACGGTCTGGTTATAGGTACATTGAGCAAC
TGACTGAAATGCCTCAAAATGTTCTTTACGATGCCATTGGGATATATCAACGGTGGTATATCCAGTGATT
TTTTTCTCCATTTTAGCTTCCTTAGCTCCTGAAAATCTCGATAACTCAAAAAATACGCCCGGTAGTGATC
TTATTTCATTATGGTGAAAGTTGGAACCTCTTACGTGCCGATCAACGTCTCATTTTCGCCAAAAGTTGGC
CCAGGGCTTCCCGGTATCAACAGGGACACCAGGATTTATTTATTCTGCGAAGTGATCTTCCGTCACAGGT
ATTTATTCGGCGCAAAGTGCGTCGGGTGATGCTGCCAACTTACTGATTTAGTGTATGATGGTGTTTTTGA
GGTGCTCCAGTGGCTTCTGTTTCTATCAGCTGTCCCTCCTGTTCAGCTACTGACGGGGTGGTGCGTAACG
GCAAAAGCACCGCCGGACATCAGCGCTAGCGGAGTGTATACTGGCTTACTATGTTGGCACTGATGAGGGT
GTCAGTGAAGTGCTTCATGTGGCAGGAGAAAAAAGGCTGCACCGGTGCGTCAGCAGAATATGTGATACAG
GATATATTCCGCTTCCTCGCTCACTGACTCGCTACGCTCGGTCGTTCGACTGCGGCGAGCGGAAATGGCT
TACGAACGGGGCGGAGATTTCCTGGAAGATGCCAGGAAGATACTTAACAGGGAAGTGAGAGGGCCGCGGC
AAAGCCGTTTTTCCATAGGCTCCGCCCCCCTGACAAGCATCACGAAATCTGACGCTCAAATCAGTGGTGG
CGAAACCCGACAGGACTATAAAGATACCAGGCGTTTCCCCCTGGCGGCTCCCTCGTGCGCTCTCCTGTTC
CTGCCTTTCGGTTTACCGGTGTCATTCCGCTGTTATGGCCGCGTTTGTCTCATTCCACGCCTGACACTCA
GTTCCGGGTAGGCAGTTCGCTCCAAGCTGGACTGTATGCACGAACCCCCCGTTCAGTCCGACCGCTGCGC
CTTATCCGGTAACTATCGTCTTGAGTCCAACCCGGAAAGACATGCAAAAGCACCACTGGCAGCAGCCACT
GGTAATTGATTTAGAGGAGTTAGTCTTGAAGTCATGCGCCGGTTAAGGCTAAACTGAAAGGACAAGTTTT
GGTGACTGCGCTCCTCCAAGCCAGTTACCTCGGTTCAAAGAGTTGGTAGCTCAGAGAACCTTCGAAAAAC
CGCCCTGCAAGGCGGTTTTTTCGTTTTCAGAGCAAGAGATTACGCGCAGACCAAAACGATCTCAAGAAGA
TCATCTTATTAATCAGATAAAATATTTCTAGGCTCATGAGCCCGAAGTGGCGAGCCCGATCTTCCCCATC
GGTGATGTCGGCGATATAGGCGCCAGCAACCGCACCTGTGGCGCCGGTGATGCCGGCCACGATGCGTCCG
GCGTAGA
